Addgene plasmid #233579: AiP20153 - pAAV-AiE3308m-minBG-SYFP2-WPRE3-BGHpA
Purpose: AiE3308m is an enhancer sequence, designed to drive AAV-mediated transgene expression in specific populations of brain cells
Depositing lab: Bosiljka Tasic. Depositing organization: Allen Institute. Publication: A suite of enhancer AAVs and transgenic mouse lines for genetic access to cortical cell types. Ben-Simon Y, Hooper M, Narayan S, Daigle TL, Dwivedi D, Way SW, Oster A, Stafford DA, Mich JK, Taormina MJ, Martinez RA, Opitz-Araya X, Roth JR, Alexander JR, Allen S, Amster A, Arbuckle J, Ayala A, Baker PM, Bakken TE, Barcelli T, Barta S, Bendrick J, Bertagnolli D, Bielstein C, Bishwakarma P, Bowlus J, Boyer G, Brouner K, Casian B, Casper T, Chakka AB, Chakrabarty R, Chance RK, Chavan S, Clark M, Colbert K, Collman F, Daniel S, Departee M, DiValentin P, Donadio N, Dotson N, Egdorf T, Fliss T, Gabitto M, Garcia J, Gary A, Gasperini M, Gloe J, Goldy J, Gore BB, Graybuck L, Greisman N, Haeseleer F, Halterman C, Haradon Z, Hastings SD, Helback O, Ho W, Hockemeyer D, Huang C, Huff S, Hunker A, Johansen N, Jones D, Juneau Z, Kalmbach B, Kannan M, Khem S, Kussick E, Kutsal R, Larsen R, Lee C, Lee AY, Leibly M, Lenz GH, Li S, Liang E, Lusk N, Madigan Z, Malloy J, Malone J, McCue R, Melchor J, Mollenkopf T, Moosman S, Morin E, Newman D, Ng L, Ngo K, Omstead V, Otto S, Oyama A, Pena N, Pham T, Phillips E, Pom CA, Potekhina L, Ransford S, Ray PL, Rette D, Reynoldson C, Rimorin C, Rocha D, Ruiz A, Sanchez REA, Sawyer L, Sedeno-Cortes A, Sevigny JP, Shapovalova N, Shepard N, Shulga L, Sigler AR, Siverts L, Soliman S, Somasundaram S, Staats B, Stewart K, Szelenyi E, Tieu M, Trader C, Tran A, van Velthoven CTJ, Walker M, Wang Y, Weed N, Wirthlin M, Wood T, Wynalda B, Yao Z, Zhou T, Ariza J, Dee N, Reding M, Ronellenfitch K, Mufti S, Sunkin SM, Smith KA, Esposito L, Waters J, Thyagarajan B, Yao S, Lein ES, Zeng H, Levi BP, Ngai J, Ting JT, Tasic B. Cell. 2025 May 16:S0092-8674(25)00513-6. doi: 10.1016/j.cell.2025.05.002. PubMed 40403729.
Backbone
  Vector backbone: rAAV
  Vector type: AAV
Growth in bacteria
  Bacterial resistance: Ampicillin, 100 μg/mL
  Growth temperature: 30°C
  Growth strain: NEB Stable
  Copy number: Unknown
Gene/Insert
  Gene/Insert name: SYFP2
Terms and licenses: Academic/Nonprofit Terms; Industry Terms: Not Available to Industry
How to cite: AiP20153 - pAAV-AiE3308m-minBG-SYFP2-WPRE3-BGHpA was a gift from Bosiljka Tasic (Addgene plasmid # 233579 ; http://n2t.net/addgene:233579 ; RRID:Addgene_233579)
