[The description below was written by a language model from this plasmid's Addgene catalogue record and pLannotate feature annotations shown in this document.]
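Description:
AiP20153 - pAAV-AiE3308m-minBG-SYFP2-WPRE3-BGHpA is a recombinant AAV transfer plasmid of about 4.75 kb, built to package an enhancer-driven fluorescent reporter into adeno-associated virus for delivery to brain tissue. It is propagated in E. coli through a high-copy ColE1/pUC-type origin and selected with ampicillin via the bla gene and its own promoter. The backbone also carries an f1 phage origin and short remnants of pBR322 bom and rop sequences. The record specifies a recombination-deficient strain, a common precaution for the repeat-rich ITRs.

The payload lies between AAV2 inverted terminal repeats, which are the cis elements needed for genome replication and encapsidation. The right ITR is annotated in full, whereas the left one is detected only as two short fragments in the sequencing-derived record. According to the name, the cassette begins with the AiE3308m enhancer followed by a minimal beta-globin promoter (minBG). Neither is annotated in the feature table, but both presumably occupy the unannotated stretch upstream of the reporter. A minimal promoter has little activity alone, so expression depends on the cell-type specificity of the enhancer. The enhancer and promoter drive SYFP2, a rapidly maturing monomeric yellow fluorescent protein derived from Aequorea victoria. SYFP2 is followed by WPRE3, a shortened woodchuck posttranscriptional element that appears as two WPRE fragments and boosts transcript stability and expression while saving packaging space. A bovine growth hormone polyadenylation signal ends the cassette.

The construct belongs to a collection of enhancer AAVs for genetic access to cortical cell types and serves to label the brain cell populations in which AiE3308m is active. The record does not state which populations those are.
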