Features (pLannotate 1.2.2; 14 found; start..end, strand, type, name):
     12..39      +  repeat_region  AAV2 ITR (fragment): inverted terminal repeat of adeno-associated virus serotype 2 inverted
     68..95      +  repeat_region  AAV2 ITR (fragment): inverted terminal repeat of adeno-associated virus serotype 2 inverted
    771..1487    +  CDS            SYFP2: SYFP2 is a basic (constitutively fluorescent) yellow fluorescent protein published in 2006, derived from Aequorea victoria. It is reported to be a very rapidly-maturing monomer with moderate acid sensitivity.
   1527..1684    +  misc_feature   WPRE (fragment): woodchuck hepatitis virus posttranscriptional regulatory element
   1690..1770    +  misc_feature   WPRE (fragment): woodchuck hepatitis virus posttranscriptional regulatory element
   1787..1898    +  polyA_signal   bGH poly(A) signal: bovine growth hormone polyadenylation signal
   2016..2156    +  repeat_region  AAV2 ITR: inverted terminal repeat of adeno-associated virus serotype 2 inverted
   2161..2212    -  misc_feature   bom (fragment): basis of mobility region from pBR322
   2231..2686    +  rep_origin     f1 ori (sequence partly withheld): f1 bacteriophage origin of replication; arrow indicates direction of (+) strand synthesis
   2687..2736    -  misc_feature   bom (fragment): basis of mobility region from pBR322
   2838..2873    -  CDS            rop (fragment): Rop protein, which maintains plasmids at low copy number; rop
   2968..3072    +  promoter       AmpR promoter: bla
   3073..3933    +  CDS            AmpR: β-lactamase; bla; confers resistance to ampicillin, carbenicillin, and related antibiotics
   4104..4692    +  rep_origin     ori: high-copy-number ColE1/pMB1/pBR322/pUC origin of replication
>Addgene plasmid #233579 | AiP20153 - pAAV-AiE3308m-minBG-SYFP2-WPRE3-BGHpA | addgene full sequence | sequence record 463078 | Addgene NGS Result
CCTGCAGGCAGCTGCGCGCTCGCTCGCTCACTGAGGCCGCCCGGGCGTCGGGCGACCTTTGGTCGCCCGG
CCTCAGTGAGCGAGCGAGCGCGCAGAGAGGGAGTGGCCAACTCCATCACTAGGGGTTCCTGCGGCCGCAC
GCGTACTGTCTTTCATTTCCTGTAACATATTGAGATATTTGGTGCCAGCCCATTTCTCCCCATGCCAGGA
AGGCTGGTGTGAAGGACCTTTTAGGTGCATTGTTTTCTGAGGGAGAATTCACAGCCAGTCTTGAAGACAT
GCTTAGGCAACATCTGCTAATAGAAGTTCTAGAATTATCTTAACATCTAAGAAGACTCACTGAACAAAAA
TTAGATTTCCTATATGCCAACGCGCCTCGTCAACTGAAAGCTGGAAGCTAAATTTGGCCGTAAGAAACTG
GCTTCGAACTCCAGAAGTTCTGGGGCCAAATTCAGCCTCGTTTTACTTGTATTCCTTGTTTCATAGGGAA
AAAAAAATAGGTCTGCTCCAGTGACAGAGAGTCTCCCATTTATTCATCTCAAAGTAATAAGATCCCAGAA
TGGAGCCTTCATGACACAAAGTGCTTTTAAGTTCTCCCTGAGGGGAGCACAATATACACAATTTATGTAA
AAAGACGAAAAAATGAAAGCTGAGTATTCTAGGCGCCGGCGGAGCTCGGGCTGGGCATAAAAGTCAGGGC
AGAGCCATCTATTGCTTACATTTGCTTCTGGGATCCAGATCTTTCGAAGCTAGCGCTACCGGTCGCCACC
ATGGTGAGCAAGGGCGAGGAGCTGTTCACCGGGGTGGTGCCCATCCTGGTCGAGCTGGACGGCGACGTAA
ACGGCCACAAGTTCAGCGTGTCCGGCGAGGGCGAGGGCGATGCCACCTACGGCAAGCTGACCCTGAAGCT
GATCTGCACCACCGGCAAGCTGCCCGTGCCCTGGCCCACCCTCGTGACCACCCTGGGCTACGGCGTGCAG
TGCTTCGCCCGCTACCCCGACCACATGAAGCAGCACGACTTCTTCAAGTCCGCCATGCCCGAAGGCTACG
TCCAGGAGCGCACCATCTTCTTCAAGGACGACGGCAACTACAAGACCCGCGCCGAGGTGAAGTTCGAGGG
CGACACCCTGGTGAACCGCATCGAGCTGAAGGGCATCGACTTCAAGGAGGACGGCAACATCCTGGGGCAC
AAGCTGGAGTACAACTACAACAGCCACAACGTCTATATCACCGCCGACAAGCAGAAGAACGGCATCAAGG
CCAACTTCAAGATCCGCCACAACATCGAGGACGGCGGCGTGCAGCTCGCCGACCACTACCAGCAGAACAC
CCCCATCGGCGACGGCCCCGTGCTGCTGCCCGACAACCACTACCTGAGCTACCAGTCCAAGCTGAGCAAA
GACCCCAACGAGAAGCGCGATCACATGGTCCTGCTGGAGTTCGTGACCGCCGCCGGGATCACTCTCGGCA
TGGACGAGCTGTACAAGTAAGTCGACGGCGCGCCGCGGCCGCGAATTCGATATCATAATCAACCTCTGGA
TTACAAAATTTGTGAAAGATTGACTGGTATTCTTAACTATGTTGCTCCTTTTACGCTATGTGGATACGCT
GCTTTAATGCCTTTGTATCATGCTATTGCTTCCCGTATGGCTTTCATTTTCTCCTCCTTGTATAAATCCT
GGTTAGTTCTTGCCACGGCGGAACTCATCGCCGCCTGCCTTGCCCGCTGCTGGACAGGGGCTCGGCTGTT
GGGCACTGACAATTCCGTGGCTCGAGAGATCTTCGACTGTGCCTTCTAGTTGCCAGCCATCTGTTGTTTG
CCCCTCCCCCGTGCCTTCCTTGACCCTGGAAGGTGCCACTCCCACTGTCCTTTCCTAATAAAATGAGGAA
ATTGCATCGCATTGTCTGAGTAGGTGTCATTCTATTCTGGGGGGTGGGGTGGGGCAGGACAGCAAGGGGG
AGGATTGGGAAGACAATAGCAGGCATGAGATCTCACGTGCGGACCGAGCGGCCGCAGGAACCCCTAGTGA
TGGAGTTGGCCACTCCCTCTCTGCGCGCTCGCTCGCTCACTGAGGCCGGGCGACCAAAGGTCGCCCGACG
CCCGGGCTTTGCCCGGGCGGCCTCAGTGAGCGAGCGAGCGCGCAGCTGCCTGCAGGGGCGCCTGATGCGG
TATTTTCTCCTTACGCATCTGTGCGGTATTTCACACCGCATA
[95 nt withheld, positions 2213-2307]
T
[46 nt withheld, positions 2309-2354]
C
[141 nt withheld, positions 2356-2496]
CCTTTGACGTTGGAGTCCACGTTCTTT
[37 nt withheld, positions 2524-2560]
ACTCTATCTCGGGCTATTCTTTTGATTTATAAGGGATTTTGCCGATTTCGGTCTATTGGTTAAAAAATGA
GCTGATTTAACAAAAATTTAACGCGAATTTTAACAAAATATTAACGTTTACAATTTTATGGTGCACTCTC
AGTACAATCTGCTCTGATGCCGCATAGTTAAGCCAGCCCCGACACCCGCCAACACCCGCTGACGCGCCCT
GACGGGCTTGTCTGCTCCCGGCATCCGCTTACAGACAAGCTGTGACCGTCTCCGGGAGCTGCATGTGTCA
GAGGTTTTCACCGTCATCACCGAAACGCGCGAGACGAAAGGGCCTCGTGATACGCCTATTTTTATAGGTT
AATGTCATGATAATAATGGTTTCTTAGACGTCAGGTGGCACTTTTCGGGGAAATGTGCGCGGAACCCCTA
TTTGTTTATTTTTCTAAATACATTCAAATATGTATCCGCTCATGAGACAATAACCCTGATAAATGCTTCA
ATAATATTGAAAAAGGAAGAGTATGAGTATTCAACATTTCCGTGTCGCCCTTATTCCCTTTTTTGCGGCA
TTTTGCCTTCCTGTTTTTGCTCACCCAGAAACGCTGGTGAAAGTAAAAGATGCTGAAGATCAGTTGGGTG
CACGAGTGGGTTACATCGAACTGGATCTCAACAGCGGTAAGATCCTTGAGAGTTTTCGCCCCGAAGAACG
TTTTCCAATGATGAGCACTTTTAAAGTTCTGCTATGTGGCGCGGTATTATCCCGTATTGACGCCGGGCAA
GAGCAACTCGGTCGCCGCATACACTATTCTCAGAATGACTTGGTTGAGTACTCACCAGTCACAGAAAAGC
ATCTTACGGATGGCATGACAGTAAGAGAATTATGCAGTGCTGCCATAACCATGAGTGATAACACTGCGGC
CAACTTACTTCTGACAACGATCGGAGGACCGAAGGAGCTAACCGCTTTTTTGCACAACATGGGGGATCAT
GTAACTCGCCTTGATCGTTGGGAACCGGAGCTGAATGAAGCCATACCAAACGACGAGCGTGACACCACGA
TGCCTGTAGCAATGGCAACAACGTTGCGCAAACTATTAACTGGCGAACTACTTACTCTAGCTTCCCGGCA
ACAATTAATAGACTGGATGGAGGCGGATAAAGTTGCAGGACCACTTCTGCGCTCGGCCCTTCCGGCTGGC
TGGTTTATTGCTGATAAATCTGGAGCCGGTGAGCGTGGGTCTCGCGGTATCATTGCAGCACTGGGGCCAG
ATGGTAAGCCCTCCCGTATCGTAGTTATCTACACGACGGGGAGTCAGGCAACTATGGATGAACGAAATAG
ACAGATCGCTGAGATAGGTGCCTCACTGATTAAGCATTGGTAACTGTCAGACCAAGTTTACTCATATATA
CTTTAGATTGATTTAAAACTTCATTTTTAATTTAAAAGGATCTAGGTGAAGATCCTTTTTGATAATCTCA
TGACCAAAATCCCTTAACGTGAGTTTTCGTTCCACTGAGCGTCAGACCCCGTAGAAAAGATCAAAGGATC
TTCTTGAGATCCTTTTTTTCTGCGCGTAATCTGCTGCTTGCAAACAAAAAAACCACCGCTACCAGCGGTG
GTTTGTTTGCCGGATCAAGAGCTACCAACTCTTTTTCCGAAGGTAACTGGCTTCAGCAGAGCGCAGATAC
CAAATACTGTTCTTCTAGTGTAGCCGTAGTTAGGCCACCACTTCAAGAACTCTGTAGCACCGCCTACATA
CCTCGCTCTGCTAATCCTGTTACCAGTGGCTGCTGCCAGTGGCGATAAGTCGTGTCTTACCGGGTTGGAC
TCAAGACGATAGTTACCGGATAAGGCGCAGCGGTCGGGCTGAACGGGGGGTTCGTGCACACAGCCCAGCT
TGGAGCGAACGACCTACACCGAACTGAGATACCTACAGCGTGAGCTATGAGAAAGCGCCACGCTTCCCGA
AGGGAGAAAGGCGGACAGGTATCCGGTAAGCGGCAGGGTCGGAACAGGAGAGCGCACGAGGGAGCTTCCA
GGGGGAAACGCCTGGTATCTTTATAGTCCTGTCGGGTTTCGCCACCTCTGACTTGAGCGTCGATTTTTGT
GATGCTCGTCAGGGGGGCGGAGCCTATGGAAAAACGCCAGCAACGCGGCCTTTTTACGGTTCCTGGCCTT
TTGCTGGCCTTTTGCTCACATGT
